>Addgene plasmid #118041 | Myc-gamma3 (in pCDNA3.1) | addgene full sequence | sequence record 228642 | Addgene NGS Result
GACATTGATTATTGACTAGTTATTAATAGTAATCAATTACGGGGTCATTAGTTCATAGCCCATATATGGA
GTTCCGCGTTACATAACTTACGGTAAATGGCCCGCCTGGCTGACCGCCCAACGACCCCCGCCCATTGACG
TCAATAATGACGTATGTTCCCATAGTAACGCCAATAGGGACTTTCCATTGACGTCAATGGGTGGAGTATT
TACGGTAAACTGCCCACTTGGCAGTACATCAAGTGTATCATATGCCAAGTACGCCCCCTATTGACGTCAA
TGACGGTAAATGGCCCGCCTGGCATTATGCCCAGTACATGACCTTATGGGACTTTCCTACTTGGCAGTAC
ATCTACGTATTAGTCATCGCTATTACCATGGTGATGCGGTTTTGGCAGTACATCAATGGGCGTGGATAGC
GGTTTGACTCACGGGGATTTCCAAGTCTCCACCCCATTGACGTCAATGGGAGTTTGTTTTGGCACCAAAA
TCAACGGGACTTTCCAAAATGTCGTAACAACTCCGCCCCATTGACGCAAATGGGCGGTAGGCGTGTACGG
TGGGAGGTCTATATAAGCAGAGCTCTCTGGCTAACTAGAGAACCCACTGCTTACTGGCTTATCGAAATTA
ATACGACTCACTATAGGGAGACCCAAGCTGGCTAGCGTTTAAACTTAAGCTTATGGCTGCAAAGCTGCTG
CTTCTCCTCTGCCTGTTCTCGGGCTTGCATGCTCGGTCCAGGAGGGAACAGAAGTTGATTTCCGAAGAAG
ACCTCGTGGAAGAGGATGACAGTGAAGACTCTCCATCAAACCAGAAGTGGGTCTTGGCACCCAAATCACA
AGACACCGATGTGACACTGATTCTCAACAAATTGCTGCGGGAATATGACAAAAAGTTGAGACCAGACATT
GGAATAAAACCAACTGTGATCGATGTGGACATTTATGTTAACAGCATTGGTCCTGTGTCATCCATAAACA
TGGAATACCAAATTGATATATTTTTTGCTCAAACCTGGACAGACAGTCGCCTTCGATTCAACAGCACAAT
GAAAATACTTACTCTGAACAGCAACATGGTGGGTTTGATATGGATACCAGACACCATCTTTCGAAACTCT
AAAACAGCAGAGGCTCACTGGATCACCACACCCAACCAGCTCCTTAGAATCTGGAATGATGGGAAAATCC
TTTACACATTAAGGCTTACCATCAATGCAGAGTGCCAGCTGCAACTGCATAACTTCCCCATGGATGCGCA
TGCCTGCCCTTTGACCTTCTCTAGCTATGGCTACCCCAAAGAAGAAATGATTTATCGTTGGAGGAAAAAT
TCAGTTGAGGCAGCTGATCAGAAATCATGGCGGCTCTATCAGTTTGACTTCATGGGCCTCAGAAACACTA
CAGAAATCGTGACTACATCTGCAGGTGATTATGTTGTCATGACTATCTACTTTGAACTGAGTCGAAGAAT
GGGATACTTCACTATCCAGACGTATATCCCCTGCATACTGACTGTGGTTCTGTCCTGGGTATCATTTTGG
ATCAAAAAAGATGCGACACCAGCAAGAACAACATTAGGCATCACCACGGTGCTAACCATGACCACACTCA
GCACCATTGCCAGGAAGTCCCTGCCTCGGGTGTCCTATGTCACTGCCATGGACCTCTTTGTGACTGTGTG
CTTCTTGTTTGTCTTTGCCGCACTGATGGAGTATGCTACTCTCAACTACTATTCGAGCTGTCGAAAGCCA
ACCATCAGGAAGAAAAAGACATCGTTATTACATCCAGATTCAACAAGATGGATTCCTGATCGAATAAGCC
TTCAAGCACCCTCTAATTATTCTCTCCTGGATATGAGACCCCCACCACCCGTGATGATCACGTTAAACAA
TTCCATGTACTGGCAGGAGTTTGAGGACACCTGTGTCTATGAGTGTCTGGATGGCAAAGACTGCCAGAGC
TTCTTCTGCTGCTATGAGGAGTGCAAGTCTGGCTCCTGGAGAAGAGGCCGCATCCACATTGACGTCTCTG
AGCTGGACTCCTACTCTCGGGTCTTCTTCCCAACGTCCTTCCTGCTGTTCAACCTGGTCTATTGGGTTGG
ATACCTATATCTTTAAGGTACCGAGCTCGGATCCACTAGTCCAGTGTGGTGGAATTCTGCAGATATCCAG
CACAGTGGCGGCCGCTCGAGTCTAGAGGGCCCGTTTAAACCCGCTGATCAGCCTCGACTGTGCCTTCTAG
TTGCCAGCCATCTGTTGTTTGCCCCTCCCCCGTGCCTTCCTTGACCCTGGAAGGTGCCACTCCCACTGTC
CTTTCCTAATAAAATGAGGAAATTGCATCGCATTGTCTGAGTAGGTGTCATTCTATTCTGGGGGGTGGGG
TGGGGCAGGACAGCAAGGGGGAGGATTGGGAAGACAATAGCAGGCATGCTGGGGATGCGGTGGGCTCTAT
GGCTTCTGAGGCGGAAAGAACCAGCTGGGGCTCTAGGGGGTATCCCC
[124 nt withheld, positions 2498-2621]
C
[91 nt withheld, positions 2623-2713]
A
[49 nt withheld, positions 2715-2763]
CCTTTGACGTTGGAGTCCACGTTCTTT
[37 nt withheld, positions 2791-2827]
ACCCTATCTCGGTCTATTCTTTTGATTTATAAGGGATTTTGCCGATTTCGGCCTATTGGTTAAAAAATGA
GCTGATTTAACAAAAATTTAACGCGAATTAATTCTGTGGAATGTGTGTCAGTTAGGGTGTGGAAAGTCCC
CAGGCTCCCCAGCAGGCAGAAGTATGCAAAGCATGCATCTCAATTAGTCAGCAACCAGGTGTGGAAAGTC
CCCAGGCTCCCCAGCAGGCAGAAGTATGCAAAGCATGCATCTCAATTAGTCAGCAACCATAGTCCCGCCC
CTAACTCCGCCCATCCCGCCCCTAACTCCGCCCAGTTCCGCCCATTCTCCGCCCCATGGCTGACTAATTT
TTTTTATTTATGCAGAGGCCGAGGCCGCCTCTGCCTCTGAGCTATTCCAGAAGTAGTGAGGAGGCTTTTT
TGGAGGCCTAGGCTTTTGCAAAAAGCTCCCGGGAGCTTGTATATCCATTTTCGGATCTGATCAAGAGACA
GGATGAGGATCGTTTCGCATGATTGAACAAGATGGATTGCACGCAGGTTCTCCGGCCGCTTGGGTGGAGA
GGCTATTCGGCTATGACTGGGCACAACAGACAATCGGCTGCTCTGATGCCGCCGTGTTCCGGCTGTCAGC
GCAGGGGCGCCCGGTTCTTTTTGTCAAGACCGACCTGTCCGGTGCCCTGAATGAACTGCAGGACGAGGCA
GCGCGGCTATCGTGGCTGGCCACGACGGGCGTTCCTTGCGCAGCTGTGCTCGACGTTGTCACTGAAGCGG
GAAGGGACTGGCTGCTATTGGGCGAAGTGCCGGGGCAGGATCTCCTGTCATCTCACCTTGCTCCTGCCGA
GAAAGTATCCATCATGGCTGATGCAATGCGGCGGCTGCATACGCTTGATCCGGCTACCTGCCCATTCGAC
CACCAAGCGAAACATCGCATCGAGCGAGCACGTACTCGGATGGAAGCCGGTCTTGTCGATCAGGATGATC
TGGACGAAGAGCATCAGGGGCTCGCGCCAGCCGAACTGTTCGCCAGGCTCAAGGCGCGCATGCCCGACGG
CGAGGATCTCGTCGTGACCCATGGCGATGCCTGCTTGCCGAATATCATGGTGGAAAATGGCCGCTTTTCT
GGATTCATCGACTGTGGCCGGCTGGGTGTGGCGGACCGCTATCAGGACATAGCGTTGGCTACCCGTGATA
TTGCTGAAGAGCTTGGCGGCGAATGGGCTGACCGCTTCCTCGTGCTTTACGGTATCGCCGCTCCCGATTC
GCAGCGCATCGCCTTCTATCGCCTTCTTGACGAGTTCTTCTGAGCGGGACTCTGGGGTTCGAAATGACCG
ACCAAGCGACGCCCAACCTGCCATCACGAGATTTCGATTCCACCGCCGCCTTCTATGAAAGGTTGGGCTT
CGGAATCGTTTTCCGGGACGCCGGCTGGATGATCCTCCAGCGCGGGGATCTCATGCTGGAGTTCTTCGCC
CACCCCAACTTGTTTATTGCAGCTTATAATGGTTACAAATAAAGCAATAGCATCACAAATTTCACAAATA
AAGCATTTTTTTCACTGCATTCTAGTTGTGGTTTGTCCAAACTCATCAATGTATCTTATCATGTCTGTAT
ACCGTCGACCTCTAGCTAGAGCTTGGCGTAATCATGGTCATAGCTGTTTCCTGTGTGAAATTGTTATCCG
CTCACAATTCCACACAACATACGAGCCGGAAGCATAAAGTGTAAAGCCTGGGGTGCCTAATGAGTGAGCT
AACTCACATTAATTGCGTTGCGCTCACTGCCCGCTTTCCAGTCGGGAAACCTGTCGTGCCAGCTGCATTA
ATGAATCGGCCAACGCGCGGGGAGAGGCGGTTTGCGTATTGGGCGCTCTTCCGCTTCCTCGCTCACTGAC
TCGCTGCGCTCGGTCGTTCGGCTGCGGCGAGCGGTATCAGCTCACTCAAAGGCGGTAATACGGTTATCCA
CAGAATCAGGGGATAACGCAGGAAAGAACATGTGAGCAAAAGGCCAGCAAAAGGCCAGGAACCGTAAAAA
GGCCGCGTTGCTGGCGTTTTTCCATAGGCTCCGCCCCCCTGACGAGCATCACAAAAATCGACGCTCAAGT
CAGAGGTGGCGAAACCCGACAGGACTATAAAGATACCAGGCGTTTCCCCCTGGAAGCTCCCTCGTGCGCT
CTCCTGTTCCGACCCTGCCGCTTACCGGATACCTGTCCGCCTTTCTCCCTTCGGGAAGCGTGGCGCTTTC
TCATAGCTCACGCTGTAGGTATCTCAGTTCGGTGTAGGTCGTTCGCTCCAAGCTGGGCTGTGTGCACGAA
CCCCCCGTTCAGCCCGACCGCTGCGCCTTATCCGGTAACTATCGTCTTGAGTCCAACCCGGTAAGACACG
ACTTATCGCCACTGGCAGCAGCCACTGGTAACAGGATTAGCAGAGCGAGGTATGTAGGCGGTGCTACAGA
GTTCTTGAAGTGGTGGCCTAACTACGGCTACACTAGAAGAACAGTATTTGGTATCTGCGCTCTGCTGAAG
CCAGTTACCTTCGGAAAAAGAGTTGGTAGCTCTTGATCCGGCAAACAAACCACCGCTGGTAGCGGTGGTT
TTTTTGTTTGCAAGCAGCAGATTACGCGCAGAAAAAAAGGATCTCAAGAAGATCCTTTGATCTTTTCTAC
GGGGTCTGACGCTCAGTGGAACGAAAACTCACGTTAAGGGATTTTGGTCATGAGATTATCAAAAAGGATC
TTCACCTAGATCCTTTTAAATTAAAAATGAAGTTTTAAATCAATCTAAAGTATATATGAGTAAACTTGGT
CTGACAGTTACCAATGCTTAATCAGTGAGGCACCTATCTCAGCGATCTGTCTATTTCGTTCATCCATAGT
TGCCTGACTCCCCGTCGTGTAGATAACTACGATACGGGAGGGCTTACCATCTGGCCCCAGTGCTGCAATG
ATACCGCGAGACCCACGCTCACCGGCTCCAGATTTATCAGCAATAAACCAGCCAGCCGGAAGGGCCGAGC
GCAGAAGTGGTCCTGCAACTTTATCCGCCTCCATCCAGTCTATTAATTGTTGCCGGGAAGCTAGAGTAAG
TAGTTCGCCAGTTAATAGTTTGCGCAACGTTGTTGCCATTGCTACAGGCATCGTGGTGTCACGCTCGTCG
TTTGGTATGGCTTCATTCAGCTCCGGTTCCCAACGATCAAGGCGAGTTACATGATCCCCCATGTTGTGCA
AAAAAGCGGTTAGCTCCTTCGGTCCTCCGATCGTTGTCAGAAGTAAGTTGGCCGCAGTGTTATCACTCAT
GGTTATGGCAGCACTGCATAATTCTCTTACTGTCATGCCATCCGTAAGATGCTTTTCTGTGACTGGTGAG
TACTCAACCAAGTCATTCTGAGAATAGTGTATGCGGCGACCGAGTTGCTCTTGCCCGGCGTCAATACGGG
ATAATACCGCGCCACATAGCAGAACTTTAAAAGTGCTCATCATTGGAAAACGTTCTTCGGGGCGAAAACT
CTCAAGGATCTTACCGCTGTTGAGATCCAGTTCGATGTAACCCACTCGTGCACCCAACTGATCTTCAGCA
TCTTTTACTTTCACCAGCGTTTCTGGGTGAGCAAAAACAGGAAGGCAAAATGCCGCAAAAAAGGGAATAA
GGGCGACACGGAAATGTTGAATACTCATACTCTTCCTTTTTCAATATTATTGAAGCATTTATCAGGGTTA
TTGTCTCATGAGCGGATACATATTTGAATGTATTTAGAAAAATAAACAAATAGGGGTTCCGCGCACATTT
CCCCGAAAAGTGCCACCTGACGTCGACGGATCGGGAGATCTCCCGATCCCCTATGGTGCACTCTCAGTAC
AATCTGCTCTGATGCCGCATAGTTAAGCCAGTATCTGCTCCCTGCTTGTGTGTTGGAGGTCGCTGAGTAG
TGCGCGAGCAAAATTTAAGCTACAACAAGGCAAGGCTTGACCGACAATTGCATGAAGAATCTGCTTAGGG
TTAGGCGTTTTGCGCTGCTTCGCGATGTACGGGCCAGATATACGCGTT
Features (pLannotate 1.2.2; 20 found; start..end, strand, type, name):
      1..380     +  enhancer       CMV enhancer: human cytomegalovirus immediate early enhancer
    381..584     +  promoter       CMV promoter: human cytomegalovirus (CMV) immediate early promoter
    580..613     +  LTR            5' LTR (truncated) (fragment): truncated 5' long terminal repeat (LTR) from HIV-1
    629..647     +  promoter       T7 promoter: promoter for bacteriophage T7 RNA polymerase
    695..2113    +  CDS            Gabrg2: GBRG2_MOUSE - Experimental evidence at protein level: Swiss-Prot protein existence level 1. Ligand-gated chloride channel which is a component of the heteropentameric receptor for GABA, the major inhibitory neurotransmitter in the brain (PubMed:27129275). Plays an important role in the formation of functional inhibitory GABAergic synapses in addition to mediating synaptic inhibition as a GABA-gated ion channel (PubMed:27129275). The gamma2 subunit is necessary but not sufficient for a rapid formation of active synaptic contacts and the synaptogenic effect of this subunit is influenced by the t
   2228..2452    +  polyA_signal   bGH poly(A) signal: bovine growth hormone polyadenylation signal
   2456..2477    +  promoter       SV40 promoter (fragment): SV40 enhancer and early promoter
   2498..2926    +  rep_origin     f1 ori (sequence partly withheld): f1 bacteriophage origin of replication; arrow indicates direction of (+) strand synthesis
   2940..3269    +  promoter       SV40 promoter: SV40 enhancer and early promoter
   3336..4127    +  CDS            neo: KKA2_KLEPN - Also known as kan, nptII. Experimental evidence at protein level: Swiss-Prot protein existence level 1. Resistance to kanamycin, neomycin, paromomycin, ribostamycin, butirosin and gentamicin B. From Klebsiella pneumoniae.
   4151..4309    +  CDS            ble (fragment): BLE_KLEPN - Experimental evidence at protein level: Swiss-Prot protein existence level 1. Binding protein with a strong affinity to the bleomycin family of antibiotics. Binds to CL990; an antimitotic-antibiotic compound. From Klebsiella pneumoniae.
   4304..4425    +  polyA_signal   SV40 poly(A) signal: SV40 polyadenylation signal
   4498..4514    -  protein_bind   lac operator: The lac repressor binds to the lac operator to inhibit transcription in E. coli. This inhibition can be relieved by adding lactose or isopropyl-β-D-thiogalactopyranoside (IPTG). lac repressor encoded by lacI
   4522..4552    -  promoter       lac promoter: promoter for the E. coli lac operon
   4567..4588    -  protein_bind   CAP binding site: CAP binding activates transcription in the presence of cAMP. E. coli catabolite activator protein
   4601..4693    -  CDS            lacI (fragment): lac repressor; lacI; The lac repressor binds to the lac operator to inhibit transcription in E. coli. This inhibition can be relieved by adding lactose or isopropyl-β-D-thiogalactopyranoside (IPTG).
   4876..5464    -  rep_origin     ori: high-copy-number ColE1/pMB1/pBR322/pUC origin of replication
   5635..6495    -  CDS            AmpR: β-lactamase; bla; confers resistance to ampicillin, carbenicillin, and related antibiotics
   6496..6600    -  promoter       AmpR promoter: bla
   6659..6711    -  misc_feature   bom (fragment): basis of mobility region from pBR322
