[The description below was written by a language model from this plasmid's Addgene catalogue record and pLannotate feature annotations shown in this document.]
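Description:
Myc-gamma3 (in pCDNA3.1) is a mammalian expression plasmid of about 6.9 kb that encodes the rat GABAA receptor gamma3 subunit (Gabrg3) carrying a c-Myc epitope. The cDNA was placed in the pCDNA3.1 polylinker by restriction cloning between KpnI and HindIII. It sits downstream of the human cytomegalovirus immediate-early enhancer and promoter and is followed by the bovine growth hormone polyadenylation signal, an arrangement that gives strong constitutive transcription in transfected mammalian cells. A T7 promoter just upstream of the insert also allows in vitro transcription. The Myc tag is not at the extreme start of the open reading frame. It is inserted between the fourth and fifth residues of the mature protein, so it remains near the N-terminus after the signal peptide is cleaved. The automated annotation labels the roughly 1.4 kb coding sequence as the related mouse gamma2 subunit. This most likely reflects a best match to a homologous family member rather than the insert's identity, which the catalogue gives as gamma3.

The backbone carries the high-copy ColE1/pUC origin and a β-lactamase gene for ampicillin selection in E. coli, plus an f1 origin for single-stranded DNA production. An SV40 early promoter drives a neomycin phosphotransferase gene terminated by the SV40 poly(A) signal, which permits G418 selection of stable mammalian lines. The short HIV-1 LTR, ble, lacI and bom fragments in the table appear to be residual backbone sequence or annotation matches, not functional modules. The stated purpose is expression of the gamma3 subunit for GABAA receptor studies, with the Myc epitope providing an antibody handle for detecting it.
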