Addgene plasmid #118041: Myc-gamma3 (in pCDNA3.1)
Purpose: GABAA receptor expression (gamma3 subunit) Myc-tag near N-terminus
Depositing lab: Angel de Blas. Depositing organization: University of Connecticut.
Backbone
  Vector backbone: pCDNA3.1
  Vector type: Mammalian Expression
Growth in bacteria
  Bacterial resistance: Ampicillin, 100 μg/mL
  Growth temperature: 37°C
  Growth strain: DH5alpha
  Copy number: High Copy
Gene/Insert
  Gene/Insert name: GABRG3
  Species: R. norvegicus (rat)
  Entrez Gene: Gabrg3
  Tag / fusion protein: cMyc epitope EQKLISEEDL inserted between fourth and fifth amino acids of mature protein after signal peptide is cleaved (N terminal on insert)
  Cloning method: Restriction Enzyme; 5′ cloning site KpnI (unknown if destroyed); 3′ cloning site HindIII (unknown if destroyed)
  Sequencing primers: 5′ unknown
Resource information
  A portion of this plasmid was derived from a plasmid made by: cDNA originally cloned in Peter Seeburg’s lab in Heidelberg.
Terms and licenses: Academic/Nonprofit Terms; Industry Terms: Not Available to Industry
How to cite: Myc-gamma3 (in pCDNA3.1) was a gift from Angel de Blas (Addgene plasmid # 118041 ; http://n2t.net/addgene:118041 ; RRID:Addgene_118041)
